>Addgene plasmid #58954 | pCRU5HT1-inLuc | addgene partial sequence | sequence record 93863 | CMV-F2 5'-GGTCTATATAAGCAGAGCTGGT-3'
ATTGTGAGCGCTCACAATTCCGGTAGCGCTACCGGACTCAGATCTGCCACCATGGAAGACGCCAAAAACA
TAAAGAAAGGCCCGGCGCCATTCTATCCGCTGGAAGATGGAACCGCTGGAGAGCAACTGCATAAGGCTAT
GAAGAGATACGCCCTGGTTCCTGGAACAATTGCTTTTACAGATGCACATATCGAGGTGGACATCACTTAC
GCTGAGTACTTCGAAATGTCCGTTCGGTTGGCAGAAGCTATGAAACGATATGGGCTGAATACAAATCACA
GAATCGTCGTATGCAGTGAAAACTCTCTTCAATTCTTTATGCCGGTGTTGGGCGCGTTATTTATCGGAGT
TGCAGTTGCGCCCGCGAACGACATTTATAATGAACGTGAATTGCTCAACAGTATGGGCATTTCGCAGCCT
ACCGTGGTGTTCGTTTCCAAAAAGGGGTTGCAAAAAATTTTGAACGTGCAAAAAAAGCTCCCAATCATCC
AAAAAATTATTATCATGGATTCTAAAACGGATTACCAGGGATTTCAGTCGATGTACACGTTCGTCACATC
TCATCTACCTCCCGGTTTTAATGAATACGATTTTGTGCCAGAGTCCTTCGATAGGGACAAGACAATTGCA
CTGATCATGAACTCCTCTGGATCTACTGGTCTGCCTAAAGGTGTCGCTCTGCCTCATAGAACTGCCTGCG
TGAGATTCTCGCATGCCAGAGATCCTATTTTTGGCAATCAAATCATTCCGGATACTGCGATTTTAAGTGT
TGTTCCATTCCATCACGGTTTTGGAATGTTTACTACACTCGGATATTTGATATGTGGATTTCGAGTCGTC
TTAATGTATAGATTTGAAGAAGAGCTGTTTCTGAG
