>Addgene plasmid #58954 | pCRU5HT1-inLuc | addgene partial sequence | sequence record 93873 | MoCloF 5'-agcgaggaagcggaagagcg-3'
TGCAGCTGGCACGACAGGTTTCCCGACTGGAAAGCGGGCAGTGAGCGCAACGCAATTAATGTGAGTTAGC
TCACTCATTAGGCACCCCAGGCTTTACACTTTATGCTTCCGGCTCGTATGTTGTGTGGAATTGTGAGCGG
ATAACAATTTCACACAGGAAACAGCTATGACCATGATTACGCCAAGCTTGATATCCCATTGCATACGTTG
TATCCATATCATAATATGTACATTTATATTGGCTCATGTCCAACATTACCGCCATGTTGACATTGATTAT
TGACTAGTTATTAATAGTAATCAATTACGGGGTCATTAGTTCATAGCCCATATATGGAGTTCCGCGTTAC
ATAACTTACGGTAAATGGCCCGCCTGGCTGACCGCCCAACGACCCCCGCCCATTGACGTCAATAATGACG
TATGTTCCCATAGTAACGCCAATAGGGACTTTCCATTGACGTCAATGGGTGGAGTATTTACGGTAAACTG
CCCACTTGGCAGTACATCAAGTGTATCATATGCCAAGTACGCCCCCTATTGACGTCAATGACGGTAAATG
GCCCGCCTGGCATTATGCCCAGTACATGACCTTATGGGACTTTCCTACTTGGCAGTACATCTACGTATTA
GTCATCGCTATTACCATGGTGATGCGGTTTTGGCAGTACATCAATGGGCGTGGATAGCGGTTTGACTCAC
GGGGATTTCCAAGTCTCCACCCCATTGACGTCAAT
