>Addgene plasmid #58954 | pCRU5HT1-inLuc | addgene partial sequence | sequence record 93877 | ffLuc-F 5'-ATTCGCCGCCAAGCTCTT-3'
TTTATGAGGATCTCTCTGATTTTTCTTGCGTCGAGTTTTCCGGTAAGACCTTTCGGTACTTCGTCCACAA
ACACAACTCCTCCGCGCAACTTTTTCGCGGTTGTTACTTGACTGGCGACGTAATCCACGATCTCTTTTTC
CGTCATCGTCTTTCCGTGCTCCAAAACAACAACGGCGGCGGGAAGTTCACCGGCGTCATCGTCGGGAAGA
CCTGCGACACCTGCGTCGAAGATGTTGGGGTGTTGGAGCAAGATGGATTCCAATTCAGCGGGAGCCACCT
GATAGCCTTTGTACTTAATCAGAGACTTCAGGCGGTCAACGATGAAGAAGTGTTCGTCTTCGTCCCAGTA
AGCTATGTCTCCAGAATGTAGCCATCCATCCTTGTCAATCAAGGCGTTGGTCGCTTCCGGATTGTTTACA
TAACCGGACATAATCATAGGACCTCTCACACACAGTTCGCCTCTTTGATTAACGCCCAGGTGAGTCCAGG
AGATGTTTCAGCACTGTTGCCTTTAGTCTCGAGGCAACTTAGACAACTGAGTATTGATCTGAGCACAGCA
GGGTGTGAGCTGTTTGAAGATACTGGGGTTGGGGGTGAAGAAACTGCAGAGGACTAACTGGGCTGAGACC
CAGTG
