>Addgene plasmid #58954 | pCRU5HT1-inLuc | addgene partial sequence | sequence record 93890 | pX-R 5'-GGTGCTGAGCTGTCCCTC-3'
GACTTCTGTTTCGCGGAAATGTTTTTCACTGGGAGGCTCTAAGCCCCCGGGGGATATTTGGGGCTCATGG
TCATTGTCATCTGCCTCTTTTTCGTTAAAAAGTAGAGAAATGGGGATGTTGGTGTATTCTTCAAACAGGA
GATGTAAATTATGAAAGGAAGAGTACTGTATGAGGCCGTGTGAGAGTAGAAATGAGGGGTGGTAGGCCTT
GGTTTGAAATTTGTGAAATATAAAGGAGGAGGACTGTAGTACTAAAGATGGCTGGCCATCTTTAGGGCAG
GGCCCGGAAATCATAGGCGTGCCATCGGTAAATGTCCAAATAAGGCCTGGAGTGGTGAGGGTTGAGTGGA
ACGGAAGGAGGCCGTTTTGCCAGGCTGTTAGCGTGACGGGTGCCCTAACAGGCTGGAAAAGGGTAGTGGG
CAAACAGTCTTCGGGTAGAATTATTAGGGCCCCTGTGGTAAGGGAGATTTTATAGAGGAGTTCTTCTATT
CGCTTGTAGGGAACATTGGTGAGGAAGGCCCCGAGCTGGCCGGGGTGGCAAAAAATCACGGGCTAATAGT
AATCAATTACGGGGTCATTAGTTCATAGCCCATATATGGAGTTCCGCGTTACATAACTTACGGTAAATGG
CCCGCCTGGCTGACCGCCCAACGACCCCCGCCCATTGACGTCAATAATGACGTATGTTCCCATAGTAACG
CCAATAGGGACTTTCCATTGACGTCAATGGGTGGAGTATTTACGGTAAACTGCCCACTTGGCAGTACATC
AAGTGTATCATATGCCAAGTACGCCCCCTATTGACGTCAATGAC
