>Addgene plasmid #58954 | pCRU5HT1-inLuc | addgene partial sequence | sequence record 94170 | ffLuc-F 5'-ATTCGCCGCCAAGCTCTT-3'
CGATCTTTCCGCCCTTCTTGGCCTTTATGAGGATCTCTCTGATTTTTCTTGCGTCGAGTTTTCCGGTAAG
ACCTTTCGGTACTTCGTCCACAAACACAACTCCTCCGCGCAACTTTTTCGCGGTTGTTACTTGACTGGCG
ACGTAATCCACGATCTCTTTTTCCGTCATCGTCTTTCCGTGCTCCAAAACAACAACGGCGGCGGGAAGTT
CACCGGCGTCATCGTCGGGAAGACCTGCGACACCTGCGTCGAAGATGTTGGGGTGTTGGAGCAAGATGGA
TTCCAATTCAGCGGGAGCCACCTGATAGCCTTTGTACTTAATCAGAGACTTCAGGCGGTCAACGATGAAG
AAGTGTTCGTCTTCGTCCCAGTAAGCTATGTCTCCAGAATGTAGCCATCCATCCTTGTCAATCAAGGCGT
TGGTCGCTTCCGGATTGTTTACATAACCGGACATAATCATAGGACCTCTCACACACAGTTCGCCTCTTTG
ATTAACGCCCAGGTGAGTCCAGGAGATGTTTCAGCACTGTTGCCTTTAGTCTCGAGGCAACTTAGACAAC
TGAGTATTGATCTGAGCACAGCAGGGTGTGAGCTGTTTGAAGATACTGGGGTTGGGGGTGAAGAAACTGC
AGAGGACTAACTGGGCTGAGACCCAGTGGCAATGTTTTAGGGCCTAAGGAATGCCTCTGAAAATCTAGAT
