[The description below was written by a language model from this plasmid's Addgene catalogue record.]
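Description:
pCRU5HT1-inLuc is an HTLV-1-based retroviral transfer vector of about 9 kb, built on the pHTC backbone. It is maintained in bacteria as a high-copy plasmid under ampicillin selection, and the record lists a recombination-deficient strain (Stbl2) for propagation, a common choice for constructs carrying repeated LTR sequences. The promoter is recorded as CMV/R/U5. This indicates a hybrid 5′ LTR in which a CMV promoter replaces the viral U3 region and drives transcription of the vector genomic RNA starting at the HTLV-1 R and U5 sequences. No feature table accompanies the record, so the bacterial origin, the packaging signal and the 3′ LTR are not individually documented here.

The payload, inLuc, is a firefly luciferase gene interrupted by a gamma-globin intron, cloned between HindIII and EcoRI sites that remain intact. According to the stated purpose, the reporter is transduced only after a full cycle of viral replication has been completed. In replication-dependent designs of this general type, the interrupted reporter cannot produce functional enzyme in the transfected producer cell. The intron is removed from the vector genomic RNA by splicing, and an intact luciferase gene is reconstituted only after that RNA is packaged, reverse transcribed and integrated in a target cell. The record does not spell out the orientation of the cassette or the promoter that drives luciferase itself.

This arrangement eliminates background signal from producer cells, so the vector suits co-culture assays. The associated work used it to compare HTLV-1 and HIV-1 cell-to-cell infection quantitatively. The depositor notes a small sequence discrepancy within the intron that has no functional consequence.
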