Addgene plasmid #58954: pCRU5HT1-inLuc
Purpose: HTLV-1 transfer vector that encodes firefly luciferase gene interrupted by a gamma-globin intron. The reporter gene is transduced only after the completion of viral cycle replication.
Depositing lab: David Derse & Dmitriy Mazurov. Depositing organization: National Cancer Institute (NCI). Publication: Quantitative comparison of HTLV-1 and HIV-1 cell-to-cell infection with new replication dependent vectors. Mazurov D, Ilinskaya A, Heidecker G, Lloyd P, Derse D. PLoS Pathog. 2010 Feb 26;6(2):e1000788. doi: 10.1371/journal.ppat.1000788. PubMed 20195464.
Backbone
  Vector backbone: pHTC
  Total vector size (bp): 8970
  Vector type: Retroviral
Growth in bacteria
  Bacterial resistance: Ampicillin, 100 μg/mL
  Growth temperature: 37°C
  Growth strain: Stbl2
  Copy number: High Copy
Gene/Insert
  Gene/Insert name: inLuc
  Promoter: CMV/R/U5
  Cloning method: Restriction Enzyme; 5′ cloning site HindIII (not destroyed); 3′ cloning site EcoRI (not destroyed)
  Sequencing primers: 5′ none; 3′ none
Terms and licenses: Academic/Nonprofit Terms; Industry Terms: Not Available to Industry
Depositor comments: Addgene QC results show a small discrepancy within the intron when compared to the full sequence. This does not have any functional consequence.
How to cite: pCRU5HT1-inLuc was a gift from David Derse & Dmitriy Mazurov (Addgene plasmid # 58954 ; http://n2t.net/addgene:58954 ; RRID:Addgene_58954)
